Addgene plasmid #204402: pET28C-SARS-CoV-2-Nucleocapsid
Purpose: E. coli expression of full-length SARS-CoV-2 nucleocapsid
Depositing lab: Samie Jaffrey. Depositing organization: Cornell University. Publication: Biomolecular condensates create phospholipid-enriched microenvironments. Dumelie JG, Chen Q, Miller D, Attarwala N, Gross SS, Jaffrey SR. Nat Chem Biol. 2023 Nov 16. doi: 10.1038/s41589-023-01474-4. PubMed 37973889.
Backbone
  Vector backbone: pET28C(+)
  Backbone manufacturer: Novagen (EMD Millipore)
  Backbone size w/o insert (bp): 5369
  Vector type: Bacterial Expression
Growth in bacteria
  Bacterial resistance: Kanamycin, 50 μg/mL
  Growth temperature: 37°C
  Growth strain: DH5alpha
  Copy number: High Copy
Gene/Insert
  Gene/Insert name: SARS-CoV-2 nucleocapsid
  Species: SARS-CoV-2
  Insert size (bp): 1225
  Entrez Gene: N (a.k.a. GU280_gp10)
  Promoter: T7
  Tag / fusion protein: 6x-His (N terminal on insert)
  Cloning method: Restriction Enzyme; 5′ cloning site BamHI (destroyed during cloning); 3′ cloning site XhoI (destroyed during cloning)
  Sequencing primers: 5′ TAATACGACTCACTATAGGG; 3′ GCTAGTTATTGCTCAGCGG
Resource information
  A portion of this plasmid was derived from a plasmid made by: Addgene #141391
Terms and licenses: Academic/Nonprofit Terms; Industry Terms: Not Available to Industry
How to cite: pET28C-SARS-CoV-2-Nucleocapsid was a gift from Samie Jaffrey (Addgene plasmid # 204402 ; http://n2t.net/addgene:204402 ; RRID:Addgene_204402)
