[The description below was written by a language model from this plasmid's Addgene catalogue record and pLannotate feature annotations shown in this document.]
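Description:
pET28C-SARS-CoV-2-Nucleocapsid is a bacterial expression plasmid built on the Novagen pET28c(+) backbone for producing the full-length SARS-CoV-2 nucleocapsid (N) protein in E. coli. The sequenced record is about 6.6 kb. It is selected with kanamycin through an aminoglycoside phosphotransferase (KanR) gene and replicates from a ColE1/pMB1-type origin accompanied by the pBR322 bom region and the rop gene. The catalogue lists it as high copy, although rop normally moderates copy number. An f1 origin is also present, and short tetracycline-resistance fragments are non-functional backbone remnants.

The N coding sequence, which spans the numbering origin of the circular record, sits under a T7 promoter followed by a lac operator and the strong T7 gene 10 ribosome binding site. The plasmid carries its own lacI gene and promoter. Transcription therefore requires a host that supplies T7 RNA polymerase, and it is held off by lac repressor until relieved with IPTG. A T7 terminator closes the unit.

Upstream of N, the reading frame includes the standard pET28 leader: a His tag (annotated only as a fragment of a composite tag, consistent with the catalogued N-terminal 6xHis), a thrombin cleavage site that could allow tag removal, and the T7 gene 10 leader tag. A second His-tag sequence is annotated just downstream of N. The record does not show whether it is translated, and the catalogue lists only the N-terminal tag. The BamHI and XhoI sites used for cloning were destroyed, and part of the plasmid derives from an earlier deposited construct.

The plasmid is intended for recombinant expression and affinity purification of nucleocapsid, and the associated publication concerns biomolecular condensates.
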