Features (pLannotate 1.2.2; 22 found; start..end, strand, type, name):
     43..60      +  CDS            9xHis (fragment): 9xHis affinity tag
     70..119     +  CDS            SET1 (fragment): solubility-enhancement tag derived from T7 phage gene 10B
    127..174     +  terminator     T7 terminator: transcription terminator for bacteriophage T7 RNA polymerase
    211..639     +  rep_origin     f1 ori (sequence partly withheld): f1 bacteriophage origin of replication; arrow indicates direction of (+) strand synthesis
    692..749     +  promoter       AmpR promoter (fragment): bla
    758..1573    -  CDS            KanR: aminoglycoside phosphotransferase; aph(3')-Ia; confers resistance to kanamycin in bacteria or G418 (Geneticin®) in eukaryotes
   1695..2283    +  rep_origin     ori: high-copy-number ColE1/pMB1/pBR322/pUC origin of replication
   2469..2608    -  misc_feature   bom: basis of mobility region from pBR322
   2710..2901    -  CDS            rop: Rop protein, which maintains plasmids at low copy number; rop
   2918..3298    +  CDS            YPB1_ECOLX: Protein predicted: Swiss-Prot protein existence level 4. From Escherichia coli.
   3370..3661    -  CDS            TcR (fragment): tetracycline efflux protein; tet; confers resistance to tetracycline
   3676..3697    -  protein_bind   CAP binding site: CAP binding activates transcription in the presence of cAMP. E. coli catabolite activator protein
   3710..4792    -  CDS            lacI: lac repressor; lacI; The lac repressor binds to the lac operator to inhibit transcription in E. coli. This inhibition can be relieved by adding lactose or isopropyl-β-D-thiogalactopyranoside (IPTG).
   4793..4870    -  promoter       lacI promoter: lacI
   4878..5157    -  CDS            TcR (fragment): tetracycline efflux protein; tet; confers resistance to tetracycline
   5179..5197    +  promoter       T7 promoter: promoter for bacteriophage T7 RNA polymerase
   5198..5222    +  protein_bind   lac operator: The lac repressor binds to the lac operator to inhibit transcription in E. coli. This inhibition can be relieved by adding lactose or isopropyl-β-D-thiogalactopyranoside (IPTG). lac repressor encoded by lacI
   5237..5259    +  RBS            RBS: efficient ribosome binding site from bacteriophage T7 gene 10 (Olins and Rangwala, 1989)
   5278..5294    +  CDS            capTEV™ (fragment): composite tag for in vivo biotinylation, TEV protease cleavage, and 6xHis tagging
   5305..5322    +  CDS            thrombin site: thrombin recognition and cleavage site
   5326..5358    +  CDS            T7 tag (gene 10 leader): leader peptide from bacteriophage T7 gene 10 promotes efficient translation in E. coli
   5365..31      +  CDS            N (across the origin): NCAP_SARS2 - Experimental evidence at protein level: Swiss-Prot protein existence level 1. Packages the positive strand viral genome RNA into a helical ribonucleocapsid (RNP) and plays a fundamental role during virion assembly through its interactions with the viral genome and membrane protein M. Plays an important role in enhancing the efficiency of subgenomic viral RNA transcription as well as viral replication (By similarity). May modulate transforming growth factor-beta signaling by binding host smad3 (By similarity). From Severe acute respiratory syndrome coronavirus 2 (2019-nCoV) (SARS-C
>Addgene plasmid #204402 | pET28C-SARS-CoV-2-Nucleocapsid | addgene full sequence | sequence record 403603 | Addgene NGS Result
GTCCATGAGCTCAGCCGATTCTACTCAGGCGCTCTAGTCGAGCACCACCACCACCACCACTGAGATCCGG
CTGCTAACAAAGCCCGAAAGGAAGCTGAGTTGGCTGCTGCCACCGCTGAGCAATAACTAGCATAACCCCT
TGGGGCCTCTAAACGGGTCTTGAGGGGTTTTTTGCTGAAAGGAGGAACTATATCCGGATTGGCGAATGGG
[124 nt withheld, positions 211-334]
C
[91 nt withheld, positions 336-426]
A
[49 nt withheld, positions 428-476]
CCTTTGACGTTGGAGTCCACGTTCTTT
[37 nt withheld, positions 504-540]
ACCCTATCTCGGTCTATTCTTTTGATTTATAAGGGATTTTGCCGATTTCGGCCTATTGGTTAAAAAATGA
GCTGATTTAACAAAAATTTAACGCGAATTTTAACAAAATATTAACGCTTACAATTTAGGTGGCACTTTTC
GGGGAAATGTGCGCGGAACCCCTATTTGTTTATTTTTCTAAATACATTCAAATATGTATCCGCTCATGAA
TTAATTCTTAGAAAAACTCATCGAGCATCAAATGAAACTGCAATTTATTCATATCAGGATTATCAATACC
ATATTTTTGAAAAAGCCGTTTCTGTAATGAAGGAGAAAACTCACCGAGGCAGTTCCATAGGATGGCAAGA
TCCTGGTATCGGTCTGCGATTCCGACTCGTCCAACATCAATACAACCTATTAATTTCCCCTCGTCAAAAA
TAAGGTTATCAAGTGAGAAATCACCATGAGTGACGACTGAATCCGGTGAGAATGGCAAAAGTTTATGCAT
TTCTTTCCAGACTTGTTCAACAGGCCAGCCATTACGCTCGTCATCAAAATCACTCGCATCAACCAAACCG
TTATTCATTCGTGATTGCGCCTGAGCGAGACGAAATACGCGATCGCTGTTAAAAGGACAATTACAAACAG
GAATCGAATGCAACCGGCGCAGGAACACTGCCAGCGCATCAACAATATTTTCACCTGAATCAGGATATTC
TTCTAATACCTGGAATGCTGTTTTCCCGGGGATCGCAGTGGTGAGTAACCATGCATCATCAGGAGTACGG
ATAAAATGCTTGATGGTCGGAAGAGGCATAAATTCCGTCAGCCAGTTTAGTCTGACCATCTCATCTGTAA
CATCATTGGCAACGCTACCTTTGCCATGTTTCAGAAACAACTCTGGCGCATCGGGCTTCCCATACAATCG
ATAGATTGTCGCACCTGATTGCCCGACATTATCGCGAGCCCATTTATACCCATATAAATCAGCATCCATG
TTGGAATTTAATCGCGGCCTAGAGCAAGACGTTTCCCGTTGAATATGGCTCATAACACCCCTTGTATTAC
TGTTTATGTAAGCAGACAGTTTTATTGTTCATGACCAAAATCCCTTAACGTGAGTTTTCGTTCCACTGAG
CGTCAGACCCCGTAGAAAAGATCAAAGGATCTTCTTGAGATCCTTTTTTTCTGCGCGTAATCTGCTGCTT
GCAAACAAAAAAACCACCGCTACCAGCGGTGGTTTGTTTGCCGGATCAAGAGCTACCAACTCTTTTTCCG
AAGGTAACTGGCTTCAGCAGAGCGCAGATACCAAATACTGTCCTTCTAGTGTAGCCGTAGTTAGGCCACC
ACTTCAAGAACTCTGTAGCACCGCCTACATACCTCGCTCTGCTAATCCTGTTACCAGTGGCTGCTGCCAG
TGGCGATAAGTCGTGTCTTACCGGGTTGGACTCAAGACGATAGTTACCGGATAAGGCGCAGCGGTCGGGC
TGAACGGGGGGTTCGTGCACACAGCCCAGCTTGGAGCGAACGACCTACACCGAACTGAGATACCTACAGC
GTGAGCTATGAGAAAGCGCCACGCTTCCCGAAGGGAGAAAGGCGGACAGGTATCCGGTAAGCGGCAGGGT
CGGAACAGGAGAGCGCACGAGGGAGCTTCCAGGGGGAAACGCCTGGTATCTTTATAGTCCTGTCGGGTTT
CGCCACCTCTGACTTGAGCGTCGATTTTTGTGATGCTCGTCAGGGGGGCGGAGCCTATGGAAAAACGCCA
GCAACGCGGCCTTTTTACGGTTCCTGGCCTTTTGCTGGCCTTTTGCTCACATGTTCTTTCCTGCGTTATC
CCCTGATTCTGTGGATAACCGTATTACCGCCTTTGAGTGAGCTGATACCGCTCGCCGCAGCCGAACGACC
GAGCGCAGCGAGTCAGTGAGCGAGGAAGCGGAAGAGCGCCTGATGCGGTATTTTCTCCTTACGCATCTGT
GCGGTATTTCACACCGCAATGGTGCACTCTCAGTACAATCTGCTCTGATGCCGCATAGTTAAGCCAGTAT
ACACTCCGCTATCGCTACGTGACTGGGTCATGGCTGCGCCCCGACACCCGCCAACACCCGCTGACGCGCC
CTGACGGGCTTGTCTGCTCCCGGCATCCGCTTACAGACAAGCTGTGACCGTCTCCGGGAGCTGCATGTGT
CAGAGGTTTTCACCGTCATCACCGAAACGCGCGAGGCAGCTGCGGTAAAGCTCATCAGCGTGGTCGTGAA
GCGATTCACAGATGTCTGCCTGTTCATCCGCGTCCAGCTCGTTGAGTTTCTCCAGAAGCGTTAATGTCTG
GCTTCTGATAAAGCGGGCCATGTTAAGGGCGGTTTTTTCCTGTTTGGTCACTGATGCCTCCGTGTAAGGG
GGATTTCTGTTCATGGGGGTAATGATACCGATGAAACGAGAGAGGATGCTCACGATACGGGTTACTGATG
ATGAACATGCCCGGTTACTGGAACGTTGTGAGGGTAAACAACTGGCGGTATGGATGCGGCGGGACCAGAG
AAAAATCACTCAGGGTCAATGCCAGCGCTTCGTTAATACAGATGTAGGTGTTCCACAGGGTAGCCAGCAG
CATCCTGCGATGCAGATCCGGAACATAATGGTGCAGGGCGCTGACTTCCGCGTTTCCAGACTTTACGAAA
CACGGAAACCGAAGACCATTCATGTTGTTGCTCAGGTCGCAGACGTTTTGCAGCAGCAGTCGCTTCACGT
TCGCTCGCGTATCGGTGATTCATTCTGCTAACCAGTAAGGCAACCCCGCCAGCCTAGCCGGGTCCTCAAC
GACAGGAGCACGATCATGCGCACCCGTGGGGCCGCCATGCCGGCGATAATGGCCTGCTTCTCGCCGAAAC
GTTTGGTGGCGGGACCAGTGACGAAGGCTTGAGCGAGGGCGTGCAAGATTCCGAATACCGCAAGCGACAG
GCCGATCATCGTCGCGCTCCAGCGAAAGCGGTCCTCGCCGAAAATGACCCAGAGCGCTGCCGGCACCTGT
CCTACGAGTTGCATGATAAAGAAGACAGTCATAAGTGCGGCGACGATAGTCATGCCCCGCGCCCACCGGA
AGGAGCTGACTGGGTTGAAGGCTCTCAAGGGCATCGGTCGAGATCCCGGTGCCTAATGAGTGAGCTAACT
TACATTAATTGCGTTGCGCTCACTGCCCGCTTTCCAGTCGGGAAACCTGTCGTGCCAGCTGCATTAATGA
ATCGGCCAACGCGCGGGGAGAGGCGGTTTGCGTATTGGGCGCCAGGGTGGTTTTTCTTTTCACCAGTGAG
ACGGGCAACAGCTGATTGCCCTTCACCGCCTGGCCCTGAGAGAGTTGCAGCAAGCGGTCCACGCTGGTTT
GCCCCAGCAGGCGAAAATCCTGTTTGATGGTGGTTAACGGCGGGATATAACATGAGCTGTCTTCGGTATC
GTCGTATCCCACTACCGAGATATCCGCACCAACGCGCAGCCCGGACTCGGTAATGGCGCGCATTGCGCCC
AGCGCCATCTGATCGTTGGCAACCAGCATCGCAGTGGGAACGATGCCCTCATTCAGCATTTGCATGGTTT
GTTGAAAACCGGACATGGCACTCCAGTCGCCTTCCCGTTCCGCTATCGGCTGAATTTGATTGCGAGTGAG
ATATTTATGCCAGCCAGCCAGACGCAGACGCGCCGAGACAGAACTTAATGGGCCCGCTAACAGCGCGATT
TGCTGGTGACCCAATGCGACCAGATGCTCCACGCCCAGTCGCGTACCGTCTTCATGGGAGAAAATAATAC
TGTTGATGGGTGTCTGGTCAGAGACATCAAGAAATAACGCCGGAACATTAGTGCAGGCAGCTTCCACAGC
AATGGCATCCTGGTCATCCAGCGGATAGTTAATGATCAGCCCACTGACGCGTTGCGCGAGAAGATTGTGC
ACCGCCGCTTTACAGGCTTCGACGCCGCTTCGTTCTACCATCGACACCACCACGCTGGCACCCAGTTGAT
CGGCGCGAGATTTAATCGCCGCGACAATTTGCGACGGCGCGTGCAGGGCCAGACTGGAGGTGGCAACGCC
AATCAGCAACGACTGTTTGCCCGCCAGTTGTTGTGCCACGCGGTTGGGAATGTAATTCAGCTCCGCCATC
GCCGCTTCCACTTTTTCCCGCGTTTTCGCAGAAACGTGGCTGGCCTGGTTCACCACGCGGGAAACGGTCT
GATAAGAGACACCGGCATACTCTGCGACATCGTATAACGTTACTGGTTTCACATTCACCACCCTGAATTG
ACTCTCTTCCGGGCGCTATCATGCCATACCGCGAAAGGTTTTGCGCCATTCGATGGTGTCCGGGATCTCG
ACGCTCTCCCTTATGCGACTCCTGCATTAGGAAGCAGCCCAGTAGTAGGTTGAGGCCGTTGAGCACCGCC
GCCGCAAGGAATGGTGCATGCAAGGAGATGGCGCCCAACAGTCCCCCGGCCACGGGGCCTGCCACCATAC
CCACGCCGAAACAAGCGCTCATGAGCCCGAAGTGGCGAGCCCGATCTTCCCCATCGGTGATGTCGGCGAT
ATAGGCGCCAGCAACCGCACCTGTGGCGCCGGTGATGCCGGCCACGATGCGTCCGGCGTAGAGGATCGAG
ATCTCGATCCCGCGAAATTAATACGACTCACTATAGGGGAATTGTGAGCGGATAACAATTCCCCTCTAGA
AATAATTTTGTTTAACTTTAAGAAGGAGATATACCATGGGCAGCAGCCATCATCATCATCATCACAGCAG
CGGCCTGGTGCCGCGCGGCAGCCATATGGCTAGCATGACTGGTGGACAGCAAATGGGTCGGATCATGAGC
GATAACGGCCCCCAAAACCAACGGAATGCCCCTCGGATAACATTTGGTGGCCCTAGTGATTCCACAGGAA
GTAACCAAAACGGAGAACGGTCTGGAGCCCGCTCTAAACAGAGGCGACCACAGGGATTGCCAAATAACAC
AGCGTCATGGTTTACAGCCCTGACTCAACATGGAAAGGAGGACTTGAAATTTCCACGAGGACAGGGTGTA
CCAATAAACACAAACAGTAGTCCAGACGATCAGATCGGGTATTATAGAAGGGCCACGAGACGCATCAGAG
GTGGAGATGGTAAAATGAAAGATCTCAGTCCGCGCTGGTACTTTTATTATTTGGGAACCGGCCCAGAAGC
GGGCCTCCCATATGGAGCCAATAAGGACGGGATTATATGGGTGGCTACAGAGGGAGCCCTCAATACGCCA
AAAGATCACATCGGAACAAGAAACCCTGCTAATAATGCCGCAATCGTGCTGCAGTTGCCTCAGGGGACGA
CGCTTCCTAAAGGCTTTTACGCAGAAGGATCACGCGGCGGCAGCCAAGCATCCTCAAGGTCTAGTTCCAG
AAGTCGAAACAGCTCCAGAAACTCCACACCAGGGTCCAGTAGGGGCACAAGTCCGGCGCGGATGGCGGGC
AACGGCGGAGACGCCGCACTCGCTCTGTTGCTCCTGGACCGGCTCAACCAACTTGAATCCAAGATGAGTG
GTAAGGGACAGCAGCAACAAGGTCAAACCGTAACCAAGAAAAGCGCTGCAGAAGCTTCTAAAAAACCTCG
ACAAAAACGGACCGCTACGAAGGCATATAACGTTACTCAAGCCTTCGGGAGACGAGGGCCGGAGCAAACC
CAGGGGAATTTTGGAGATCAGGAGCTCATCCGGCAAGGGACAGATTACAAACATTGGCCTCAAATCGCTC
AGTTCGCGCCGTCCGCAAGTGCTTTTTTCGGAATGTCTCGCATCGGTATGGAAGTAACACCATCCGGGAC
ATGGCTCACTTATACCGGCGCCATCAAGCTGGACGACAAAGATCCAAATTTCAAAGATCAGGTGATTCTC
TTGAATAAACACATAGACGCGTATAAGACGTTTCCACCCACCGAACCCAAGAAGGACAAAAAGAAAAAAG
CTGATGAAACACAAGCGTTGCCCCAGCGACAGAAGAAGCAGCAAACCGTCACCCTCCTGCCAGCCGCTGA
TCTCGATGACTTCTCCAAGCAACTTCAACA
